>Addgene plasmid #186709 | pSEVA251::Ptrc.x.tetO2::B0032::CYP110D1 | addgene full sequence | sequence record 368446 | Addgene NGS Result
TTAATTAAAGCGGATAACAATTTCACACAGGAGGCCGCCTAGGCCGCGGCCGCGCGAATTCGAGCTCGGT
ACCCGGGCTAATTAGGGGGTGTCGCCCTTTACACGTACTTAGTCGCTGAAGAATTCGCGGCCGCTTCTAG
AGGAGCTGTTGACAATTAATCATCCGGCTCGTATAATGTGTGGATCCCCGTCAGTGACGGAGATTCACAC
ATACTAGTCACACAGGAAAGTACTAGATGACAGTCACTCAAAACCTACCCAACGGCCCCAGAATACCCCG
GTTGTTACGGTTGTTTAAGTTTATTACTCAACCAATACAGTATGTGGAAGATTTTGCCAAAGTCTACGGT
GACAACTTCACTATCTGGGGGAGTGGAGAAAGTTATTTTGTCTACTTTAGCCATCCCCAAGCATTGGAAC
AGATTTTTACTAATGTTAGTTGTTTTGAGAGTAGTGGTGGAGGTAGTCCGCTTTTAGAACTTTTATTGGG
TAAGAATTCTTTAATTTTACTAGAAGGCGATCGCCATCAGCGCCAACGTCAACTATTAACCCCACCTTTC
CACGGTGAAAGGATGCGGGCTTATGGTCAAACTATTCGTGAAATAACTCAACAAGTCACTCAAGCATGGC
AAATGGGTAAGCCCTTCAATATCCGGGCTTCCATGCAGGAAATTACCATGCGTGTCATTTTGCGGGTAGT
GTTTGGTGTTGATGAGGGGGAATTGTTTCAAGAACTGCGGCAATTGCTAACTACCCTGTTAGATTTCATG
GGTTCTCCTCTAATGTCCAGCACCTTCTTTTTTAGTTTCACGCAAAAGGACTATGGTGCATGGAGTCCTT
GGGGGCGAATGGTGCGCCTCATCAAAAAAATTGACCAACTGATTTACGCTTTGATTGCTCAACGTCGGGC
TGAGTTTGGCGAAAATCGTCAAGATATCCTTAGTTTATTAATTTCGGCACGTTATGACGACGGACAGCCA
ATGTCAGACGTAGAGTTACGGGATGAATTAATGACAATGTTGGTTGCAGGACATGAAACCACTGCTTCAG
CCTTGACTTGGGCGTTTTATTGGATTGATAGCGTACCAGAAGTACGTGAAAAGTTATTTCAGGAATTAGA
TACACTGAATGACGATTCAGAACCCAGTATTATTGCCAAATTGCCTTATTTAACAGCAGTTTGCCAAGAA
ACCCTACGCTTTTATCCTATTGTGCTGAATGCTTTCTTCCGGCGAACAAAAAACCCTATGGAAATTATGG
GCTACAAACTGCCGAAAGCAACATTAGTTGTTCCTAGTATTTATTTAGCCCATCATCGAGAAGAAGTTTA
TCCGCAATCCAAGCAATTCCGACCAGAACGCTTTTTAGAAAAGCAATTCTCCCCTTACGAATACTTACCC
TTTGGCGGCGGTAATCGGCGCTGCATCGGTCTAGCATTTGCCCAATATGAAATGAAAATTGTCTTAGCAA
CAATTTTGTCACAATTCCAAGTATCTAGACTCAGTAAGCGTCCGGTGCAGCCTGTGCGTCGGGGATTAAC
TTTGGCAGCACCAGGAGGAATGAAGATGGTGGCTAATAAAAGAATGCGTAATTCGTAACTGCAGGCATGC
AAGCTTGCGGCCGCGTCGTGACTGGGAAAACCCTGGCGACTAGTCTTGGACTCCTGTTGATAGATCCAGT
AATGACCTCAGAACTCCATCTGGATTTGTTCAGAACGCTCGGTTGCCGCCGGGCGTTTTTTATTGGTGAG
AATCCAGGGGTCCCCAATAATTACGATTTAAATTTGTGTCTCAAAATCTCTGATGTTACATTGCACAAGA
TAAAAATATATCATCATGAACAATAAAACTGTCTGCTTACATAAACAGTAATACAAGGGGTGTTATGAGC
CATATTCAGCGTGAAACGAGCTGTAGCCGTCCGCGTCTGAACAGCAACATGGATGCGGATCTGTATGGCT
ATAAATGGGCGCGTGATAACGTGGGTCAGAGCGGCGCGACCATTTATCGTCTGTATGGCAAACCGGATGC
GCCGGAACTGTTTCTGAAACATGGCAAAGGCAGCGTGGCGAACGATGTGACCGATGAAATGGTGCGTCTG
AACTGGCTGACCGAATTTATGCCGCTGCCGACCATTAAACATTTTATTCGCACCCCGGATGATGCGTGGC
TGCTGACCACCGCGATTCCGGGCAAAACCGCGTTTCAGGTGCTGGAAGAATATCCGGATAGCGGCGAAAA
CATTGTGGATGCGCTGGCCGTGTTTCTGCGTCGTCTGCATAGCATTCCGGTGTGCAACTGCCCGTTTAAC
AGCGATCGTGTGTTTCGTCTGGCCCAGGCGCAGAGCCGTATGAACAACGGCCTGGTGGATGCGAGCGATT
TTGATGATGAACGTAACGGCTGGCCGGTGGAACAGGTGTGGAAAGAAATGCATAAACTGCTGCCGTTTAG
CCCGGATAGCGTGGTGACCCACGGCGATTTTAGCCTGGATAACCTGATTTTCGATGAAGGCAAACTGATT
GGCTGCATTGATGTGGGCCGTGTGGGCATTGCGGATCGTTATCAGGATCTGGCCATTCTGTGGAACTGCC
TGGGCGAATTTAGCCCGAGCCTGCAAAAACGTCTGTTTCAGAAATATGGCATTGATAATCCGGATATGAA
CAAACTGCAATTTCATCTGATGCTGGATGAATTTTTCTAATAATTAATTGGACCGCGGTCCGCGCGTTGT
CCTTTTCCGCTGCATAACCCTGCTTCGGGGTCATTATAGCGATTTTTTCGGTATATCCATCCTTTTTCGC
ACGATATACAGGATTTTGCCAAAGGGTTCGTGTAGACTTTCCTTGGTGTATCCAACGGCGTCAGCCGGGC
AGGATAGGTGAAGTAGGCCCACCCGCGAGCGGGTGTTCCTTCTTCACTGTCCCTTATTCGCACCTGGCGG
TGCTCAACGGGAATCCTGCTCTGCGAGGCTGGCCGTAGGCCGGCCTCAGCCTGCCGCCTTGGGCCGGGTG
ATGTCGTACTTGCCCGCCGCGAACTCGGTTACCGTCCAGCCCAGCGCGACCAGCTCCGGCAACGCCTCGC
GCACCCGCTGGCGGCGCTTGCGCATGGTCGAACCACTGGCCTCTGACGGCCAGACATAGCCGCACAAGGT
ATCTATGGAAGCCTTGCCGGTTTTGCCGGGGTCGATCCAGCCACACAGCCGCTGGTGCAGCAGGCGGGCG
GTTTCGCTGTCCAGCGCCCGCACCTCGTCCATGCTGATGCGCACATGCTGGCCGCCACCCATGACGGCCT
GCGCGATCAAGGGGTTCAGGGCCACGTACAGGCGCCCGTCCGCCTCGTCGCTGGCGTACTCCGACAGCAG
CCGAAACCCCTGCCGCTTGCGGCCATTCTGGGCGATGATGGATACCTTCCAAAGGCGCTCGATGCAGTCC
TGTATGTGCTTGAGCGCCCCACCACTATCGACCTCTGCCCCGATTTCCTTTGCCAGCGCCCGATAGCTAC
CTTTGACCACCATGGCATCAGCGGTGACGGCCTCCCACTTGGGTTCCAGGAACAGCCGGAGCTGCCGTCC
GCCTTCGGTCTTGGGTTCCGGGCCAAGCACTAGGCCATTAGGCCCAGCCATGGCCACCAGCCCTTGCAGG
ATGCGCAGATCATCAGCGCCCAGCGGCTCCGGGCCGCTGAACTCGATCCGCTTGCCGTCGCCGTAGTCAT
ACGTCACGTCCAGCTTGCTGCGCTTGCGCTCGCCCCGCTTGAGGGCACGGAACAGGCCGGGGGCCAGACA
GTGCGCCGGGTCGTGCCGGACGTGGCTGAGGCTGTGCTTGTTCTTAGGCTTCACCACGGGGCACCCCCTT
GCTCTTGCGCTGCCTCTCCAGCACGGCGGGCTTGAGCACCCCGCCGTCATGCCGCCTGAACCACCGATCA
GCGAACGGTGCGCCATAGTTGGCCTTGCTCACACCGAAGCGGACGAAGAACCGGCGCTGGTCGTCGTCCA
CACCCCATTCCTCGGCCTCGGCGCTGGTCATGCTCGACAGGTAGGACTGCCAGCGGATGTTATCGACCAG
TACCGAGCTGCCCCGGCTGGCCTGCTGCTGGTCGCCTGCGCCCATCATGGCCGCGCCCTTGCTGGCATGG
TGCAGGAACACGATAGAGCACCCGGTATCGGCGGCGATGGCCTCCATGCGACCGATGACCTGGGCCATGG
GGCCGCTGGCGTTTTCTTCCTCGATGTGGAACCGGCGCAGCGTGTCCAGCACCATCAGGCGGCGGCCCTC
GGCGGCGCGCTTGAGGCCGTCGAACCACTCCGGGGCCATGATGTTGGGCAGGCTGCCGATCAGCGGCTGG
ATCAGCAGGCCGTCAGCCACGGCTTGCCGTTCCTCGGCGCTGAGGTGCGCCCCAAGGGCGTGCAGGCGGT
GATGAATGGCGGTGGGCGGGTCTTCGGCGGGCAGGTAGATCACCGGGCCGGTGGGCAGTTCGCCCACCTC
CAGCAGATCCGGCCCGCCTGCAATCTGTGCGGCCAGTTGCAGGGCCAGCATGGATTTACCGGCACCACCG
GGCGACACCAGCGCCCCGACCGTACCGGCCACCATGTTGGGCAAAACGTAGTCCAGCGGTGGCGGCGCTG
CTGCGAACGCCTCCAGAATATTGATAGGCTTATGGGTAGCCATTGATTGCCTCCTTTGCAGGCAGTTGGT
GGTTAGGCGCTGGCGGGGTCACTACCCCCGCCCTGCGCCGCTCTGAGTTCTTCCAGGCACTCGCGCAGCG
CCTCGTATTCGTCGTCGGTCAGCCAGAACTTGCGCTGACGCATCCCTTTGGCCTTCATGCGCTCGGCATA
TCGCGCTTGGCGTACAGCGTCAGGGCTGGCCAGCAGGTCGCCGGTCTGCTTGTCCTTTTGGTCTTTCATA
TCAGTCACCGAGAAACTTGCCGGGGCCGAAAGGCTTGTCTTCGCGGAACAAGGACAAGGTGCAGCCGTCA
AGGTTAAGGCTGGCCATATCAGCGACTGAAAAGCGGCCAGCCTCGGCCTTGTTTGACGTATAACCAAAGC
CACCGGGCAACCAATAGCCCTTGTCACTTTTGATCAGGTAGACCGACCCTGAAGCGCTTTTTTCGTATTC
CATAAAACCCCCTTCTGTGCGTGAGTACTCATAGTATAACAGGCGTGAGTACCAACGCAAGCACTACATG
CTGAAATCTGGCCCGCCCCTGTCCATGCCTCGCTGGCGGGGTGCCGGTGCCCGTGCCAGCTCGGCCCGCG
CAAGCTGGACGCTGGGCAGACCCATGACCTTGCTGACGGTGCGCTCGATGTAATCCGCTTCGTGGCCGGG
CTTGCGCTCTGCCAGCGCTGGGCTGGCCTCGGCCATGGCCTTGCCGATTTCCTCGGCACTGCGGCCCCGG
CTGGCCAGCTTCTGCGCGGCGATAAAGTCGCACTTGCTGAGGTCATCACCGAAGCGCTTGACCAGCCCGG
CCATCTCGCTGCGGTACTCGTCCAGCGCCGTGCGCCGGTGGCGGCTAAGCTGCCGCTCGGGCAGTTCGAG
GCTGGCCAGCCTGCGGGCCTTCTCCTGCTGCCGCTGGGCCTGCTCGATCTGCTGGCCAGCCTGCTGCACC
AGCGCCGGGCCAGCGGTGGCGGTCTTGCCCTTGGATTCACGCAGCAGCACCCACGGCTGATAACCGGCGC
GGGTGGTGTGCTTGTCCTTGCGGTTGGTGAAGCCCGCCAAGCGGCCATAGTGGCGGCTGTCGGCGCTGGC
CGGGTCGGCGTCGTACTCGCTGGCCAGCGTCCGGGCAATCTGCCCCCGAAGTTCACCGCCTGCGGCGTCG
GCCACCTTGACCCATGCCTGATAGTTCTTCGGGCTGGTTTCCACTACCAGGGCAGGCTCCCGGCCCTCGG
CTTTCATGTCATCCAGGTCAAACTCGCTGAGGTCGTCCACCAGCACCAGACCATGCCGCTCCTGCTCGGC
GGGCCTGATATACACGTCATTGCCCTGGGCATTCATCCGCTTGAGCCATGGCGTGTTCTGGAGCACTTCG
GCGGCTGACCATTCCCGGTTCATCATCTGGCCGGTGGTGGCGTCCCTGACGCCGATATCGAAGCGCTCAC
AGCCCATGGCCTTGAGCTGTCGGCCTATGGCCTGCAAAGTCCTGTCGTTCTTCATCGGGCCACCAAGCGA
TTCCCACACATTATACGAGCCGGAAGCATAAAGTGTAGCTAGATCCGAAGGATGAGCCGGGCTGAATGAT
CGACCGAGACAGGCCCTGCGGGGCTGCACACGCGCCCCCACCCTTCGGGTAGGGGGAAAGGCCGCTAAAG
CGGCTAAAAGCGCTCCAGCGTATTTCTGCGGGGTTTGGTGTGGGGTTTAGCGGGCTTTGCCCGCCTTTCC
CCCTGCCGCGCAGCGGTGGGGCGGTGTGTAGCCTAGCGCAGCGAATAGACCAGCTATCCGGCCTCTGGCC
GGGCATATTGGGCAAGGGCAGCAGCGCCCCACAAGGGCGCTGATAACCGCGCCTAGTGGATTATTCTTAG
ATAATCATGGATGGATTTTTCCAACACCCCGCCAGCCCCCGCCCCTGCTGGGTTTGCAGGTTTGGGGGCG
TGACAGTTATTGCAGGGGTTCGTGACAGTTATTGCAGGGGGGCGTGACAGTTATTGCAGGGGTTCGTGAC
AGTTAGGGCGCGCCCAGCTGTCTAGGGCGGCGGATTTGTCCTACTCAGGAGAGCGTTCACCGACAAACAA
CAGATAAAACGAAAGGCCCAGTCTTTCGACTGAGCCTTTCGTTTTATTTGATGCCT
Features (pLannotate 1.2.2; 15 found; start..end, strand, type, name):
     56..77      +  misc_feature   MCS (fragment): pUC18/19 multiple cloning site
    121..142     +  misc_feature   BioBrick prefix: BioBrick prefix for parts that do not start with "ATG"
    149..178     +  promoter       trc promoter: strong E. coli promoter; hybrid between the trp and lac UV5 promoters
   1599..1616    +  misc_feature   MCS (fragment): pUC18/19 multiple cloning site
   1624..1648    +  CDS            lacZα (fragment): LacZα fragment of β-galactosidase; lacZ fragment
   1659..1753    +  terminator     lambda t0 terminator: transcription terminator from phage lambda
   1885..2697    +  CDS            aphA1: KKA1_ECOLX - Also known as nptI. Protein inferred from homology: Swiss-Prot protein existence level 3. Resistance to kanamycin and structurally-related aminoglycosides, including amikacin. From Escherichia coli.
   2867..2975    +  oriT           oriT: incP origin of transfer
   2986..3837    -  CDS            RSF1010 RepC (fragment): replication protein C of the broad-host-range plasmid RSF1010 (Scholz et al., 1989); repC
   3824..4663    -  CDS            RSF1010 RepA: replication protein A of the broad-host-range plasmid RSF1010 (Scholz et al., 1989); repA
   4655..4729    -  ncRNA          Plasmid R1162: Accession: RF00043 - R1162-like plasmid antisense RNA
   5174..6145    -  CDS            RSF1010 RepB: replication protein B of the broad-host-range plasmid RSF1010 (Scholz et al., 1989); repB
   6169..6197    -  promoter       lac UV5 promoter (fragment): E. coli lac promoter with an "up" mutation
   6252..6646    +  rep_origin     RSF1010 oriV: replication origin of the broad-host-range plasmid RSF1010; requires the RSF1010 RepA/B/C proteins for replication (Scholz et al., 1989)
   6684..6770    -  terminator     rrnB T1 terminator: Escherichia coli rrnB; transcription terminator T1 from the E. coli rrnB gene
