[The description below was written by a language model from this plasmid's Addgene catalogue record and pLannotate feature annotations shown in this document.]
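Description:
pSEVA251::Ptrc.x.tetO2::B0032::CYP110D1 is a broad-host-range synthetic biology plasmid built on the pSEVA251 backbone for expressing a cyanobacterial cytochrome P450 monooxygenase in Synechocystis. Replication relies on the RSF1010 system: the annotated oriV together with the RepA, RepB and RepC replication proteins, which allow the plasmid to be maintained in a wide range of Gram-negative hosts, including cyanobacteria as well as E. coli, where it is recorded as low copy. An incP oriT is also present, so the plasmid can be mobilised by conjugation when transfer functions are supplied in trans. Selection is by kanamycin resistance, encoded by aphA1 (nptI). The lambda t0 and rrnB T1 terminators flank the cargo region and insulate it from the rest of the backbone, as is typical of the modular SEVA layout.

The payload is the coding sequence of alr4766 (CYP110D1) from Nostoc sp. PCC 7120, cloned between XmaI and PstI sites. It is driven by Ptrc.x.tetO2, a trc-derived promoter variant whose name indicates the inclusion of tetO2 operator sequence, with translation initiated from the BioBrick ribosome-binding site BBa_B0032. The feature table detects the trc promoter core just downstream of a BioBrick prefix, but does not annotate the RBS or the CYP110D1 open reading frame itself; the unannotated stretch between the promoter and the downstream MCS fragment is consistent in size with the insert. The sequenced record is slightly longer than the catalogue's stated total size. According to the associated work, the construct was used to equip Synechocystis sp. PCC 6803 with CYP110D1 for light-driven hydroxylation of testosterone.
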