Addgene plasmid #186709: pSEVA251::Ptrc.x.tetO2::B0032::CYP110D1
Purpose: CYP110D1 coding sequence under the control of Ptrc.x.tetO2 promoter and the BBa_B0032 RBS, for the expression in Synechocystis.
Depositing lab: Paula Tamagnini. Depositing organization: Instituto de Biologia Molecular e Celular (IBMC). Publication: Light-driven hydroxylation of testosterone by Synechocystis sp. PCC 6803 expressing the heterologous CYP450 monooxygenase CYP110D1. Mascia F, Pereira SB, Pacheco CC, Oliveira P, Solarczek J, Schallmey A, Kourist R, Alphand V and Tamagnini P.. Green Chemistry, 24 (2022):6156 10.1039/D1GC04714K.
Backbone
  Vector backbone: pSEVA251
  Backbone size w/o insert (bp): 5303
  Total vector size (bp): 6759
  Vector type: Synthetic Biology
Growth in bacteria
  Bacterial resistance: Kanamycin, 50 μg/mL
  Growth temperature: 37°C
  Growth strain: DH5alpha
  Copy number: Low Copy
Gene/Insert
  Gene/Insert name: alr4766 (alt name: CYP110D1)
  Species: Nostoc sp. PCC 7120
  Insert size (bp): 1456
  Promoter: Ptrc.x.tetO2
  Cloning method: Restriction Enzyme; 5′ cloning site XmaI (not destroyed); 3′ cloning site PstI (not destroyed)
  Sequencing primers: 5′ gcggataacaatttcacacag; 3′ gaacaaatccagatggagttc
Terms and licenses: Academic/Nonprofit Terms; Industry Terms: Not Available to Industry
How to cite: pSEVA251::Ptrc.x.tetO2::B0032::CYP110D1 was a gift from Paula Tamagnini (Addgene plasmid # 186709 ; http://n2t.net/addgene:186709 ; RRID:Addgene_186709)
